>Addgene plasmid #19519 | pcDNA5/FRT/TO V5 DNAJA2 | depositor full sequence | sequence record 9155 | Author sequence
GACGGATCGGGAGATCTCCCGATCCCCTATGGTGCACTCTCAGTACAATCTGCTCTGATGCCGCATAGTT
AAGCCAGTATCTGCTCCCTGCTTGTGTGTTGGAGGTCGCTGAGTAGTGCGCGAGCAAAATTTAAGCTACA
ACAAGGCAAGGCTTGACCGACAATTGCATGAAGAATCTGCTTAGGGTTAGGCGTTTTGCGCTGCTTCGCG
ATGTACGGGCCAGATATACGCGTTGACATTGATTATTGACTAGTTATTAATAGTAATCAATTACGGGGTC
ATTAGTTCATAGCCCATATATGGAGTTCCGCGTTACATAACTTACGGTAAATGGCCCGCCTGGCTGACCG
CCCAACGACCCCCGCCCATTGACGTCAATAATGACGTATGTTCCCATAGTAACGCCAATAGGGACTTTCC
ATTGACGTCAATGGGTGGAGTATTTACGGTAAACTGCCCACTTGGCAGTACATCAAGTGTATCATATGCC
AAGTACGCCCCCTATTGACGTCAATGACGGTAAATGGCCCGCCTGGCATTATGCCCAGTACATGACCTTA
TGGGACTTTCCTACTTGGCAGTACATCTACGTATTAGTCATCGCTATTACCATGGTGATGCGGTTTTGGC
AGTACATCAATGGGCGTGGATAGCGGTTTGACTCACGGGGATTTCCAAGTCTCCACCCCATTGACGTCAA
TGGGAGTTTGTTTTGGCACCAAAATCAACGGGACTTTCCAAAATGTCGTAACAACTCCGCCCCATTGACG
CAAATGGGCGGTAGGCGTGTACGGTGGGAGGTCTATATAAGCAGAGCTCTCCCTATCAGTGATAGAGATC
TCCCTATCAGTGATAGAGATCGTCGACGAGCTCGTTTAGTGAACCGTCAGATCGCCTGGAGACGCCATCC
ACGCTGTTTTGACCTCCATAGAAGACACCGGGACCGATCCAGCCTCCGGACTCTAGCGTTTAAACTTAAG
CTTGAATTCACCATGGGTAAGCCTATCCCTAACCCTCTCCTCGGTCTCGATTCTACGGGATCCACCATGG
CTAACGTGGCTGACACGAAGCTGTACGACATCCTGGGCGTCCCGCCCGGCGCCAGCGAGAACGAGCTGAA
GAAGGCATACAGAAAGTTAGCCAAGGAATATCATCCTGATAAGAATCCAAATGCAGGAGACAAATTTAAA
GAAATAAGTTTTGCATATGAAGTACTATCAAATCCTGAGAAGCGTGAGTTATATGACAGATACGGAGAGC
AAGGTCTTCGGGAAGGCAGCGGCGGAGGTGGTGGCATGGATGATATTTTCTCTCACATTTTTGGTGGGGG
ATTGTTCGGCTTCATGGGCAATCAGAGTAGAAGTCGAAATGGCAGAAGAAGAGGAGAGGACATGATGCAT
CCACTCAAAGTATCTTTAGAAGATCTGTATAATGGCAAGACAACCAAACTACAACTTAGCAAGAATGTGC
TCTGTAGTGCATGCAGTGGCCAAGGCGGAAAGTCTGGAGCTGTCCAAAAGTGTAGTGCTTGTCGAGGTCG
AGGTGTGCGCATCATGATCAGACAGCTGGCTCCAGGGATGGTACAACAGATGCAGTCTGTGTGCTCTGAT
TGTAATGGAGAAGGAGAGGTAATTAATGAAAAAGACCGCTGTAAAAAATGTGAAGGGAAGAAGGTGATTA
AAGAAGTCAAGATTCTTGAAGTCCACGTAGACAAAGGCATGAAACATGGACAGAGAATTACATTCACTGG
GGAAGCAGACCAGGCCCCAGGAGTGGAACCCGGAGACATTGTTCTTTTGCTACAGGAGAAAGAACATGAG
GTATTTCAGAGAGATGGGAATGATTTGCACATGACATATAAAATAGGACTTGTTGAAGCTCTATGTGGAT
TTCAGTTCACATTTAAGCACCTTGATGGACGTCAGATTGTGGTGAAATACCCCCCTGGCAAAGTAATTGA
ACCAGGGTGTGTTCGTGTAGTTCGAGGTGAAGGGATGCCGCAGTATCGTAATCCCTTTGAAAAAGGTGAT
CTTTACATAAAGTTTGATGTGCAGTTTCCTGAAAACAACTGGATCAACCCAGACAAGCTTTCTGAACTAG
AAGATCTTCTGCCATCTAGACCGGAAGTTCCTAACATAATTGGAGAAACAGAGGAGGTAGAGCTTCAGGA
ATTTGATAGCACTCGAGGCTCAGGAGGTGGTCAGAGGCGTGAAGCCTATAATGATAGCTCTGATGAAGAA
AGCAGCAGCCATCATGGACCTGGAGTGCAGTGTGCCCATCAGTAAGCGGCCGCTCGAGTCTAGAGGGCCC
GTTTAAACCCGCTGATCAGCCTCGACTGTGCCTTCTAGTTGCCAGCCATCTGTTGTTTGCCCCTCCCCCG
TGCCTTCCTTGACCCTGGAAGGTGCCACTCCCACTGTCCTTTCCTAATAAAATGAGGAAATTGCATCGCA
TTGTCTGAGTAGGTGTCATTCTATTCTGGGGGGTGGGGTGGGGCAGGACAGCAAGGGGGAGGATTGGGAA
GACAATAGCAGGCATGCTGGGGATGCGGTGGGCTCTATGGCTTCTGAGGCGGAAAGAACCAGCTGGGGCT
CTAGGGGGTATCCCC
[124 nt withheld, positions 2606-2729]
C
[91 nt withheld, positions 2731-2821]
AGGGTGATGGTTCACGTACCTAGAAGTTCCTATTCCGAAGTTCCTATTCTCTAGAAAGTATAGGAACTTC
CTTGGCCAAAAAGCCTGAACTCACCGCGACGTCTGTCGAGAAGTTTCTGATCGAAAAGTTCGACAGCGTC
TCCGACCTGATGCAGCTCTCGGAGGGCGAAGAATCTCGTGCTTTCAGCTTCGATGTAGGAGGGCGTGGAT
ATGTCCTGCGGGTAAATAGCTGCGCCGATGGTTTCTACAAAGATCGTTATGTTTATCGGCACTTTGCATC
GGCCGCGCTCCCGATTCCGGAAGTGCTTGACATTGGGGAATTCAGCGAGAGCCTGACCTATTGCATCTCC
CGCCGTGCACAGGGTGTCACGTTGCAAGACCTGCCTGAAACCGAACTGCCCGCTGTTCTGCAGCCGGTCG
CGGAGGCCATGGATGCGATCGCTGCGGCCGATCTTAGCCAGACGAGCGGGTTCGGCCCATTCGGACCGCA
AGGAATCGGTCAATACACTACATGGCGTGATTTCATATGCGCGATTGCTGATCCCCATGTGTATCACTGG
CAAACTGTGATGGACGACACCGTCAGTGCGTCCGTCGCGCAGGCTCTCGATGAGCTGATGCTTTGGGCCG
AGGACTGCCCCGAAGTCCGGCACCTCGTGCACGCGGATTTCGGCTCCAACAATGTCCTGACGGACAATGG
CCGCATAACAGCGGTCATTGACTGGAGCGAGGCGATGTTCGGGGATTCCCAATACGAGGTCGCCAACATC
TTCTTCTGGAGGCCGTGGTTGGCTTGTATGGAGCAGCAGACGCGCTACTTCGAGCGGAGGCATCCGGAGC
TTGCAGGATCGCCGCGGCTCCGGGCGTATATGCTCCGCATTGGTCTTGACCAACTCTATCAGAGCTTGGT
TGACGGCAATTTCGATGATGCAGCTTGGGCGCAGGGTCGATGCGACGCAATCGTCCGATCCGGAGCCGGG
ACTGTCGGGCGTACACAAATCGCCCGCAGAAGCGCGGCCGTCTGGACCGATGGCTGTGTAGAAGTACTCG
CCGATAGTGGAAACCGACGCCCCAGCACTCGTCCGAGGGCAAAGGAATAGCACGTACTACGAGATTTCGA
TTCCACCGCCGCCTTCTATGAAAGGTTGGGCTTCGGAATCGTTTTCCGGGACGCCGGCTGGATGATCCTC
CAGCGCGGGGATCTCATGCTGGAGTTCTTCGCCCACCCCAACTTGTTTATTGCAGCTTATAATGGTTACA
AATAAAGCAATAGCATCACAAATTTCACAAATAAAGCATTTTTTTCACTGCATTCTAGTTGTGGTTTGTC
CAAACTCATCAATGTATCTTATCATGTCTGTATACCGTCGACCTCTAGCTAGAGCTTGGCGTAATCATGG
TCATAGCTGTTTCCTGTGTGAAATTGTTATCCGCTCACAATTCCACACAACATACGAGCCGGAAGCATAA
AGTGTAAAGCCTGGGGTGCCTAATGAGTGAGCTAACTCACATTAATTGCGTTGCGCTCACTGCCCGCTTT
CCAGTCGGGAAACCTGTCGTGCCAGCTGCATTAATGAATCGGCCAACGCGCGGGGAGAGGCGGTTTGCGT
ATTGGGCGCTCTTCCGCTTCCTCGCTCACTGACTCGCTGCGCTCGGTCGTTCGGCTGCGGCGAGCGGTAT
CAGCTCACTCAAAGGCGGTAATACGGTTATCCACAGAATCAGGGGATAACGCAGGAAAGAACATGTGAGC
AAAAGGCCAGCAAAAGGCCAGGAACCGTAAAAAGGCCGCGTTGCTGGCGTTTTTCCATAGGCTCCGCCCC
CCTGACGAGCATCACAAAAATCGACGCTCAAGTCAGAGGTGGCGAAACCCGACAGGACTATAAAGATACC
AGGCGTTTCCCCCTGGAAGCTCCCTCGTGCGCTCTCCTGTTCCGACCCTGCCGCTTACCGGATACCTGTC
CGCCTTTCTCCCTTCGGGAAGCGTGGCGCTTTCTCATAGCTCACGCTGTAGGTATCTCAGTTCGGTGTAG
GTCGTTCGCTCCAAGCTGGGCTGTGTGCACGAACCCCCCGTTCAGCCCGACCGCTGCGCCTTATCCGGTA
ACTATCGTCTTGAGTCCAACCCGGTAAGACACGACTTATCGCCACTGGCAGCAGCCACTGGTAACAGGAT
TAGCAGAGCGAGGTATGTAGGCGGTGCTACAGAGTTCTTGAAGTGGTGGCCTAACTACGGCTACACTAGA
AGAACAGTATTTGGTATCTGCGCTCTGCTGAAGCCAGTTACCTTCGGAAAAAGAGTTGGTAGCTCTTGAT
CCGGCAAACAAACCACCGCTGGTAGCGGTGGTTTTTTTGTTTGCAAGCAGCAGATTACGCGCAGAAAAAA
AGGATCTCAAGAAGATCCTTTGATCTTTTCTACGGGGTCTGACGCTCAGTGGAACGAAAACTCACGTTAA
GGGATTTTGGTCATGAGATTATCAAAAAGGATCTTCACCTAGATCCTTTTAAATTAAAAATGAAGTTTTA
AATCAATCTAAAGTATATATGAGTAAACTTGGTCTGACAGTTACCAATGCTTAATCAGTGAGGCACCTAT
CTCAGCGATCTGTCTATTTCGTTCATCCATAGTTGCCTGACTCCCCGTCGTGTAGATAACTACGATACGG
GAGGGCTTACCATCTGGCCCCAGTGCTGCAATGATACCGCGAGACCCACGCTCACCGGCTCCAGATTTAT
CAGCAATAAACCAGCCAGCCGGAAGGGCCGAGCGCAGAAGTGGTCCTGCAACTTTATCCGCCTCCATCCA
GTCTATTAATTGTTGCCGGGAAGCTAGAGTAAGTAGTTCGCCAGTTAATAGTTTGCGCAACGTTGTTGCC
ATTGCTACAGGCATCGTGGTGTCACGCTCGTCGTTTGGTATGGCTTCATTCAGCTCCGGTTCCCAACGAT
CAAGGCGAGTTACATGATCCCCCATGTTGTGCAAAAAAGCGGTTAGCTCCTTCGGTCCTCCGATCGTTGT
CAGAAGTAAGTTGGCCGCAGTGTTATCACTCATGGTTATGGCAGCACTGCATAATTCTCTTACTGTCATG
CCATCCGTAAGATGCTTTTCTGTGACTGGTGAGTACTCAACCAAGTCATTCTGAGAATAGTGTATGCGGC
GACCGAGTTGCTCTTGCCCGGCGTCAATACGGGATAATACCGCGCCACATAGCAGAACTTTAAAAGTGCT
CATCATTGGAAAACGTTCTTCGGGGCGAAAACTCTCAAGGATCTTACCGCTGTTGAGATCCAGTTCGATG
TAACCCACTCGTGCACCCAACTGATCTTCAGCATCTTTTACTTTCACCAGCGTTTCTGGGTGAGCAAAAA
CAGGAAGGCAAAATGCCGCAAAAAAGGGAATAAGGGCGACACGGAAATGTTGAATACTCATACTCTTCCT
TTTTCAATATTATTGAAGCATTTATCAGGGTTATTGTCTCATGAGCGGATACATATTTGAATGTATTTAG
AAAAATAAACAAATAGGGGTTCCGCGCACATTTCCCCGAAAAGTGCCACCTGACGTC
Features (pLannotate 1.2.2; 22 found; start..end, strand, type, name):
     28..80      -  misc_feature   bom (fragment): basis of mobility region from pBR322
    235..614     +  enhancer       CMV enhancer: human cytomegalovirus immediate early enhancer
    615..818     +  promoter       CMV promoter: human cytomegalovirus (CMV) immediate early promoter
    820..839     +  promoter       PLtetO-1 promoter (fragment): modified phage lambda PL promoter with tet operator sites (Lutz and Bujard, 1997)
    841..860     +  promoter       PLtetO-1 promoter (fragment): modified phage lambda PL promoter with tet operator sites (Lutz and Bujard, 1997)
    868..901     +  promoter       TRE3GV promoter (fragment): 3rd-generation Tet-responsive promoter that can be activated by binding of Tet-On® 3G, optimized for retroviral and lentiviral vectors
    996..1037    +  CDS            V5 tag: epitope tag from simian virus 5
   1047..2282    +  CDS            DNAJA2: DNJA2_HUMAN - Also known as CPR3, HIRIP4. Experimental evidence at protein level: Swiss-Prot protein existence level 1. Co-chaperone of Hsc70. Stimulates ATP hydrolysis and the folding of unfolded proteins mediated by HSPA1A/B (in vitro) (PubMed:24318877). From Homo sapiens (Human).
   2336..2560    +  polyA_signal   bGH poly(A) signal: bovine growth hormone polyadenylation signal
   2564..2585    +  promoter       SV40 promoter (fragment): SV40 enhancer and early promoter
   2606..2839    +  rep_origin     f1 ori (fragment) (sequence partly withheld): f1 bacteriophage origin of replication; arrow indicates direction of (+) strand synthesis
   2844..2891    +  protein_bind   FRT: FLP-mediated recombination occurs in the 8-bp core sequence TCTAGAAA (Turan and Bode, 2011). FLP recombinase from the Saccharomyces cerevisiae 2μ plasmid
   2899..3921    +  CDS            HygR: aminoglycoside phosphotransferase from E. coli; aph(4)-Ia; confers resistance to hygromycin
   3931..4056    +  CDS            ble (fragment): BLE_KLEPN - Experimental evidence at protein level: Swiss-Prot protein existence level 1. Binding protein with a strong affinity to the bleomycin family of antibiotics. Binds to CL990; an antimitotic-antibiotic compound. From Klebsiella pneumoniae.
   4051..4172    +  polyA_signal   SV40 poly(A) signal: SV40 polyadenylation signal
   4245..4261    -  protein_bind   lac operator: The lac repressor binds to the lac operator to inhibit transcription in E. coli. This inhibition can be relieved by adding lactose or isopropyl-β-D-thiogalactopyranoside (IPTG). lac repressor encoded by lacI
   4269..4299    -  promoter       lac promoter: promoter for the E. coli lac operon
   4314..4335    -  protein_bind   CAP binding site: CAP binding activates transcription in the presence of cAMP. E. coli catabolite activator protein
   4348..4440    -  CDS            lacI (fragment): lac repressor; lacI; The lac repressor binds to the lac operator to inhibit transcription in E. coli. This inhibition can be relieved by adding lactose or isopropyl-β-D-thiogalactopyranoside (IPTG).
   4623..5211    -  rep_origin     ori: high-copy-number ColE1/pMB1/pBR322/pUC origin of replication
   5382..6242    -  CDS            AmpR: β-lactamase; bla; confers resistance to ampicillin, carbenicillin, and related antibiotics
   6243..6347    -  promoter       AmpR promoter: bla
