[The description below was written by a language model from this plasmid's Addgene catalogue record and pLannotate feature annotations shown in this document.]
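Description:
pcDNA5/FRT/TO V5 DNAJA2 is a mammalian expression plasmid built on the Invitrogen pcDNA5/FRT/TO backbone, carrying the human co-chaperone DNAJA2 (DnaJ/Hsp40 homolog, subfamily A, member 2) with an N-terminal V5 epitope tag. It is propagated in E. coli as a high-copy plasmid through a ColE1/pUC-type origin and selected with ampicillin via the bla gene. The annotated sequence is about 6.4 kb and also shows small remnants of f1 ori, lac regulatory and bom sequences from the backbone.

Expression is driven by the CMV immediate-early enhancer and promoter, followed directly by two short tet operator matches (annotated as PLtetO-1 fragments). This is the tetracycline-regulated "TO" arrangement: transcription is repressed in cells expressing the Tet repressor and is induced by tetracycline or doxycycline, whereas in cells lacking the repressor it behaves as a constitutive CMV promoter. The V5 tag lies upstream of the DNAJA2 coding sequence, which was cloned between BamHI and NotI, and the transcript ends at the bovine growth hormone polyadenylation signal.

Downstream, an FRT site directly precedes a hygromycin resistance gene that has an SV40 poly(A) signal but no annotated full promoter of its own. This design allows FLP-mediated integration into a host cell line carrying a genomic FRT site, where correct recombination is expected to activate hygromycin resistance and give isogenic stable lines.

The plasmid belongs to a library of human HSPH/HSPA/DNAJ expression clones. The depositor notes that inserts were amplified from pooled reference RNA derived from ten cell lines, so polymorphisms may be present, and that clones were sequence verified only for the presence of the correct gene.
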