Addgene plasmid #19519: pcDNA5/FRT/TO V5 DNAJA2
Depositing lab: Harm Kampinga. Depositing organization: University Medical Center Groningen. Publication: Computational analysis of the human HSPH/HSPA/DNAJ family and cloning of a human HSPH/HSPA/DNAJ expression library. Hageman J, Kampinga HH. Cell Stress Chaperones. 2009 Jan;14(1):1-21. doi: 10.1007/s12192-008-0060-2. Epub 2008 Aug 7. PubMed 18686016.
Backbone
  Vector backbone: pcDNA5/FRT/TO
  Backbone manufacturer: Invitrogen
  Backbone size w/o insert (bp): 5137
  Vector type: Mammalian Expression
  Selectable markers: Hygromycin
Growth in bacteria
  Bacterial resistance: Ampicillin, 100 μg/mL
  Growth temperature: 37°C
  Growth strain: DH5alpha
  Copy number: High Copy
Gene/Insert
  Gene/Insert name: DnaJ (Hsp40) homolog, subfamily A, member 2 (alt names: DNAJA2; DJ3; CPR3; DJA2; DNAJ; DNJ3; RDJ2; HIRIP4; PRO3015)
  Species: H. sapiens (human)
  Insert size (bp): 1292
  Entrez Gene: DNAJA2 (a.k.a. CPR3, DJ3, DJA2, DNAJ, DNJ3, HIRIP4, PRO3015, RDJ2)
  Tag / fusion protein: V5 (N terminal on backbone)
  Cloning method: Restriction Enzyme; 5′ cloning site BamHI (not destroyed); 3′ cloning site NotI (not destroyed)
  Sequencing primers: 5′ LNCX; 3′ BGH-rev
Terms and licenses: Academic/Nonprofit Terms; Industry Terms: Not Available to Industry
Depositor comments: Part of the HSP40 gene family Disclaimer: For cloning the various HSP genes, the Stratagene reference RNA for cDNA synthesis was used and genes were amplified from this mixture that originates from 10 different cell lines from different somatic origin and ultimately coming from 10 different individuals. This strategy was used to maximize the chance for the presence of individual HSP transcripts. Users must be aware that this mixture thus represents 20 complete haploid genomes, meaning that for each individual gene there might be polymorphisms that could potentially have functional consequences. The library was sequence verified only for the presence of the correct gene.
How to cite: pcDNA5/FRT/TO V5 DNAJA2 was a gift from Harm Kampinga (Addgene plasmid # 19519 ; http://n2t.net/addgene:19519 ; RRID:Addgene_19519)
