>Addgene plasmid #19519 | pcDNA5/FRT/TO V5 DNAJA2 | addgene partial sequence | sequence record 25296 | 19519 with LNCX
GCTGTTTTGACCTCCATAGAAGANACCGGGACCGATCCAGCCTCCGGACTCTAGCGTTTAAACTTAAGCT
TGAATTCACCATGGGTAAGCCTATCCCTAACCCTCTCCTCGGTCTCGATTCTACGGGATCCACCATGGCT
AACGTGGCTGACACGAAGCTGTACGACATCCTGGGCGTCCCGCCCGGCGCCAGCGAGAACGAGCTGAAGA
AGGCATACAGAAAGTTAGCCAAGGAATATCATCCTGATAAGAATCCAAATGCAGGAGACAAATTTAAAGA
AATAAGTTTTGCATATGAAGTACTATCAAATCCTGAGAAGCGTGAGTTATATGACAGATACGGAGAGCAA
GGTCTTCGGGAAGGCAGCGGCGGAGGTGGTGGCATGGATGATATTTTCTCTCACATTTTTGGTGGGGGAT
TGTTCGGCTTCATGGGCAATCAGAGTAGAAGTCGAAATGGCAGAAGAAGAGGAGAGGACATGATGCATCC
ACTCAAAGTATCTTTAGAAGATCTGTATAATGGCAAGACAACCAAACTACAACTTAGCAAGAATGTGCTC
TGTAGTGCATGCAGTGGCCAAGGCGGAAAGTCTGGAGCTGTCCAAAAGTGTAGTGCTTGTCGAGGTCGAG
GTGTGCGCATCAT
